Addgene plasmid #75821: COASY gRNA (BRDN0001147178)
Purpose: 3rd generation lentiviral gRNA plasmid targeting human COASY
Depositing lab: John Doench & David Root. Depositing organization: Broad Institute. Publication: Optimized sgRNA design to maximize activity and minimize off-target effects of CRISPR-Cas9. Doench JG, Fusi N, Sullender M, Hegde M, Vaimberg EW, Donovan KF, Smith I, Tothova Z, Wilen C, Orchard R, Virgin HW, Listgarten J, Root DE. Nat Biotechnol. 2016 Jan 18. doi: 10.1038/nbt.3437. PubMed 26780180.
Backbone
  Vector backbone: lentiGuide-Puro
  Backbone manufacturer: Zhang Lab (Addgene plasmid # 52963)
  Vector type: Mammalian Expression, Lentiviral, CRISPR
  Selectable markers: Puromycin
Growth in bacteria
  Bacterial resistance: Ampicillin, 100 μg/mL
  Growth temperature: 37°C
  Growth strain: DH5alpha
  Copy number: High Copy
Gene/Insert
  Gene/Insert name: COASY (alt names: COASY; NM_001042529.2)
  gRNA/shRNA sequence: GATGACATCAAAAGTCAAGG
  Species: H. sapiens (human)
  Entrez Gene: COASY (a.k.a. DPCK, NBIA6, NBP, PCH12, PPAT, UKR1, pOV-2)
  Promoter: hU6
  Cloning method: Unknown
  Sequencing primers: 5′ U6-F; 3′ pS2-R
Terms and licenses: Academic/Nonprofit Terms; Industry Terms: Not Available to Industry
Depositor comments: The gRNA was designed to target the following Genbank reference sequence(s): NM_001042529.2,NM_001042532.3,NM_025233.6. Note that this plasmid does NOT contain Cas9. It should be used in conjunction with lentiCas9-Blast (Addgene #52962) or otherwise with cell lines already expressing Cas9. Browse the full kinome gRNA library at http://www.addgene.org/pooled-library/broadgpp-human-kinome/ or visit http://www.broadinstitute.org/rnai/public/ for detailed protocols and information.
How to cite: COASY gRNA (BRDN0001147178) was a gift from John Doench & David Root (Addgene plasmid # 75821 ; http://n2t.net/addgene:75821 ; RRID:Addgene_75821)
