[The description below was written by a language model from this plasmid's Addgene catalogue record and pLannotate feature annotations shown in this document.]
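Description:
COASY gRNA (BRDN0001147178) is a third-generation lentiviral guide RNA plasmid built on the lentiGuide-Puro backbone and designed to direct Streptococcus pyogenes Cas9 to the human COASY gene. It is about 8.3 kb, replicates at high copy in E. coli from a ColE1/pUC-type origin, and is selected with ampicillin through the β-lactamase gene. An f1 origin, an SV40 origin and lac/T7/T3 promoter remnants are also carried over from the backbone.

The lentiviral transfer cassette begins with an RSV promoter fused to a truncated HIV-1 5' LTR, which makes genomic RNA production independent of Tat. This is followed by the Ψ packaging signal with a partial gag sequence, the Rev response element for Rev-dependent nuclear export, and a cPPT/CTS element that aids nuclear import of the reverse-transcribed genome. Within this frame, a human U6 RNA polymerase III promoter drives the COASY-specific 20-nt spacer joined to the Cas9 gRNA scaffold. A separate EF-1α core promoter with its intron A drives the puromycin N-acetyltransferase gene for selection of transduced mammalian cells. A WPRE enhances transcript expression, and the ΔU3 self-inactivating 3' LTR disables LTR promoter activity after integration.

The plasmid does not encode Cas9, so it must be paired with a separate Cas9 vector or used in cells that already express Cas9. The guide was designed against several COASY reference transcripts and belongs to a human kinome gRNA collection. It is suited to stable CRISPR knockout of COASY by lentiviral delivery.
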