Features (pLannotate 1.2.2; 29 found; start..end, strand, type, name):
     14..80      +  CDS            small t antigen (fragment): SV40 (simian virus 40) small t antigen
    106..317     +  promoter       EF-1α core promoter: core promoter for human elongation factor EF-1α
    318..1256    +  intron         EF-1α intron A: intron upstream of the start codon of human EF-1α
   1278..1877    +  CDS            PuroR (fragment): puromycin N-acetyltransferase; pac from Streptomyces; confers resistance to puromycin
   1893..2481    +  misc_feature   WPRE: woodchuck hepatitis virus posttranscriptional regulatory element
   2532..2551    +  misc_feature   cPPT/CTS (fragment): central polypurine tract and central termination sequence of HIV-1
   2553..2786    +  LTR            3' LTR (ΔU3): self-inactivating 3' long terminal repeat (LTR) from HIV-1
   2864..2985    +  polyA_signal   SV40 poly(A) signal: SV40 polyadenylation signal
   3025..3160    +  rep_origin     SV40 ori: SV40 origin of replication
   3181..3199    -  promoter       T7 promoter: promoter for bacteriophage T7 RNA polymerase
   3207..3362    +  CDS            lacZα (fragment): LacZα fragment of β-galactosidase; lacZ fragment
   3367..3795    +  rep_origin     f1 ori (sequence partly withheld): f1 bacteriophage origin of replication; arrow indicates direction of (+) strand synthesis
   3848..3952    +  promoter       AmpR promoter: bla
   3953..4813    +  CDS            AmpR: β-lactamase; bla; confers resistance to ampicillin, carbenicillin, and related antibiotics
   4984..5572    +  rep_origin     ori: high-copy-number ColE1/pMB1/pBR322/pUC origin of replication
   5755..5847    +  CDS            lacI (fragment): lac repressor; lacI; The lac repressor binds to the lac operator to inhibit transcription in E. coli. This inhibition can be relieved by adding lactose or isopropyl-β-D-thiogalactopyranoside (IPTG).
   5860..5881    +  protein_bind   CAP binding site: CAP binding activates transcription in the presence of cAMP. E. coli catabolite activator protein
   5896..5926    +  promoter       lac promoter: promoter for the E. coli lac operon
   5934..5950    +  protein_bind   lac operator: The lac repressor binds to the lac operator to inhibit transcription in E. coli. This inhibition can be relieved by adding lactose or isopropyl-β-D-thiogalactopyranoside (IPTG). lac repressor encoded by lacI
   5995..6013    +  promoter       T3 promoter: promoter for bacteriophage T3 RNA polymerase
   6041..6267    +  promoter       RSV promoter: Rous sarcoma virus enhancer/promoter
   6268..6448    +  LTR            5' LTR (truncated): truncated 5' long terminal repeat (LTR) from HIV-1
   6495..6620    +  misc_feature   HIV-1 Ψ: packaging signal of human immunodeficiency virus type 1
   6604..6967    +  CDS            HIV-1 gag (fragment): gag protein from human immunodeficiency virus 1; gag
   7113..7346    +  misc_feature   RRE: The Rev response element (RRE) of HIV-1 allows for Rev-dependent mRNA export from the nucleus to the cytoplasm.
   7723..7749    +  CDS            Rev (fragment): human immunodeficiency virus 1 (HIV-1) Rev protein; rev; enhances nuclear export of unspliced and incompletely spliced viral mRNAs
   7753..7993    +  promoter       U6 promoter: RNA polymerase III promoter for human U6 snRNA
   8023..8098    +  misc_RNA       gRNA scaffold: guide RNA scaffold for the Streptococcus pyogenes CRISPR/Cas9 system
   8154..8271    +  misc_feature   cPPT/CTS: central polypurine tract and central termination sequence of HIV-1
>Addgene plasmid #75821 | COASY gRNA (BRDN0001147178) | addgene full sequence | sequence record 184632 | Addgene Assembled Sequence
CCCGGGTGCAAAGATGGATAAAGTTTTAAACAGAGAGGAATCTTTGCAGCTAATGGACCTTCTAGGTCTT
GAAAGGAGTGGGAATTGGCTCCGGTGCCCGTCAGTGGGCAGAGCGCACATCGCCCACAGTCCCCGAGAAG
TTGGGGGGAGGGGTCGGCAATTGATCCGGTGCCTAGAGAAGGTGGCGCGGGGTAAACTGGGAAAGTGATG
TCGTGTACTGGCTCCGCCTTTTTCCCGAGGGTGGGGGAGAACCGTATATAAGTGCAGTAGTCGCCGTGAA
CGTTCTTTTTCGCAACGGGTTTGCCGCCAGAACACAGGTAAGTGCCGTGTGTGGTTCCCGCGGGCCTGGC
CTCTTTACGGGTTATGGCCCTTGCGTGCCTTGAATTACTTCCACCTGGCTGCAGTACGTGATTCTTGATC
CCGAGCTTCGGGTTGGAAGTGGGTGGGAGAGTTCGAGGCCTTGCGCTTAAGGAGCCCCTTCGCCTCGTGC
TTGAGTTGAGGCCTGGCCTGGGCGCTGGGGCCGCCGCGTGCGAATCTGGTGGCACCTTCGCGCCTGTCTC
GCTGCTTTCGATAAGTCTCTAGCCATTTAAAATTTTTGATGACCTGCTGCGACGCTTTTTTTCTGGCAAG
ATAGTCTTGTAAATGCGGGCCAAGATCTGCACACTGGTATTTCGGTTTTTGGGGCCGCGGGCGGCGACGG
GGCCCGTGCGTCCCAGCGCACATGTTCGGCGAGGCGGGGCCTGCGAGCGCGGCCACCGAGAATCGGACGG
GGGTAGTCTCAAGCTGGCCGGCCTGCTCTGGTGCCTGGCCTCGCGCCGCCGTGTATCGCCCCGCCCTGGG
CGGCAAGGCTGGCCCGGTCGGCACCAGTTGCGTGAGCGGAAAGATGGCCGCTTCCCGGCCCTGCTGCAGG
GAGCTCAAAATGGAGGACGCGGCGCTCGGGAGAGCGGGCGGGTGAGTCACCCACACAAAGGAAAAGGGCC
TTTCCGTCCTCAGCCGTCGCTTCATGTGACTCCACGGAGTACCGGGCGCCGTCCAGGCACCTCGATTAGT
TCTCGAGCTTTTGGAGTACGTCGTCTTTAGGTTGGGGGGAGGGGTTTTATGCGATGGAGTTTCCCCACAC
TGAGTGGGTGGAGACTGAAGTTAGGCCAGCTTGGCACTTGATGTAATTCTCCTTGGAATTTGCCCTTTTT
GAGTTTGGATCTTGGTTCATTCTCAAGCCTCAGACAGTGGTTCAAAGTTTTTTTCTTCCATTTCAGGTGT
CGTGACGTACGGCCACCATGACCGAGTACAAGCCCACGGTGCGCCTCGCCACCCGCGACGACGTCCCCAG
GGCCGTACGCACCCTCGCCGCCGCGTTCGCCGACTACCCCGCCACGCGCCACACCGTCGATCCGGACCGC
CACATCGAGCGGGTCACCGAGCTGCAAGAACTCTTCCTCACGCGCGTCGGGCTCGACATCGGCAAGGTGT
GGGTCGCGGACGACGGCGCCGCCGTGGCGGTCTGGACCACGCCGGAGAGCGTCGAAGCGGGGGCGGTGTT
CGCCGAGATCGGCCCGCGCATGGCCGAGTTGAGCGGTTCCCGGCTGGCCGCGCAGCAACAGATGGAAGGC
CTCCTGGCGCCGCACCGGCCCAAGGAGCCCGCGTGGTTCCTGGCCACCGTCGGAGTCTCGCCCGACCACC
AGGGCAAGGGTCTGGGCAGCGCCGTCGTGCTCCCCGGAGTGGAGGCGGCCGAGCGCGCCGGGGTGCCCGC
CTTCCTGGAGACCTCCGCGCCCCGCAACCTCCCCTTCTACGAGCGGCTCGGCTTCACCGTCACCGCCGAC
GTCGAGGTGCCCGAAGGACCGCGCACCTGGTGCATGACCCGCAAGCCCGGTGCCTGAACGCGTTAAGTCG
ACAATCAACCTCTGGATTACAAAATTTGTGAAAGATTGACTGGTATTCTTAACTATGTTGCTCCTTTTAC
GCTATGTGGATACGCTGCTTTAATGCCTTTGTATCATGCTATTGCTTCCCGTATGGCTTTCATTTTCTCC
TCCTTGTATAAATCCTGGTTGCTGTCTCTTTATGAGGAGTTGTGGCCCGTTGTCAGGCAACGTGGCGTGG
TGTGCACTGTGTTTGCTGACGCAACCCCCACTGGTTGGGGCATTGCCACCACCTGTCAGCTCCTTTCCGG
GACTTTCGCTTTCCCCCTCCCTATTGCCACGGCGGAACTCATCGCCGCCTGCCTTGCCCGCTGCTGGACA
GGGGCTCGGCTGTTGGGCACTGACAATTCCGTGGTGTTGTCGGGGAAATCATCGTCCTTTCCTTGGCTGC
TCGCCTGTGTTGCCACCTGGATTCTGCGCGGGACGTCCTTCTGCTACGTCCCTTCGGCCCTCAATCCAGC
GGACCTTCCTTCCCGCGGCCTGCTGCCGGCTCTGCGGCCTCTTCCGCGTCTTCGCCTTCGCCCTCAGACG
AGTCGGATCTCCCTTTGGGCCGCCTCCCCGCGTCGACTTTAAGACCAATGACTTACAAGGCAGCTGTAGA
TCTTAGCCACTTTTTAAAAGAAAAGGGGGGACTGGAAGGGCTAATTCACTCCCAACGAAGACAAGATCTG
CTTTTTGCTTGTACTGGGTCTCTCTGGTTAGACCAGATCTGAGCCTGGGAGCTCTCTGGCTAACTAGGGA
ACCCACTGCTTAAGCCTCAATAAAGCTTGCCTTGAGTGCTTCAAGTAGTGTGTGCCCGTCTGTTGTGTGA
CTCTGGTAACTAGAGATCCCTCAGACCCTTTTAGTCAGTGTGGAAAATCTCTAGCAGTACGTATAGTAGT
TCATGTCATCTTATTATTCAGTATTTATAACTTGCAAAGAAATGAATATCAGAGAGTGAGAGGAACTTGT
TTATTGCAGCTTATAATGGTTACAAATAAAGCAATAGCATCACAAATTTCACAAATAAAGCATTTTTTTC
ACTGCATTCTAGTTGTGGTTTGTCCAAACTCATCAATGTATCTTATCATGTCTGGCTCTAGCTATCCCGC
CCCTAACTCCGCCCATCCCGCCCCTAACTCCGCCCAGTTCCGCCCATTCTCCGCCCCATGGCTGACTAAT
TTTTTTTATTTATGCAGAGGCCGAGGCCGCCTCGGCCTCTGAGCTATTCCAGAAGTAGTGAGGAGGCTTT
TTTGGAGGCCTAGGGACGTACCCAATTCGCCCTATAGTGAGTCGTATTACGCGCGCTCACTGGCCGTCGT
TTTACAACGTCGTGACTGGGAAAACCCTGGCGTTACCCAACTTAATCGCCTTGCAGCACATCCCCCTTTC
GCCAGCTGGCGTAATAGCGAAGAGGCCCGCACCGATCGCCCTTCCCAACAGTTGCGCAGCCTGAATGGCG
AATGGG
[124 nt withheld, positions 3367-3490]
C
[91 nt withheld, positions 3492-3582]
A
[49 nt withheld, positions 3584-3632]
CCTTTGACGTTGGAGTCCACGTTCTTT
[37 nt withheld, positions 3660-3696]
ACCCTATCTCGGTCTATTCTTTTGATTTATAAGGGATTTTGCCGATTTCGGCCTATTGGTTAAAAAATGA
GCTGATTTAACAAAAATTTAACGCGAATTTTAACAAAATATTAACGCTTACAATTTAGGTGGCACTTTTC
GGGGAAATGTGCGCGGAACCCCTATTTGTTTATTTTTCTAAATACATTCAAATATGTATCCGCTCATGAG
ACAATAACCCTGATAAATGCTTCAATAATATTGAAAAAGGAAGAGTATGAGTATTCAACATTTCCGTGTC
GCCCTTATTCCCTTTTTTGCGGCATTTTGCCTTCCTGTTTTTGCTCACCCAGAAACGCTGGTGAAAGTAA
AAGATGCTGAAGATCAGTTGGGTGCACGAGTGGGTTACATCGAACTGGATCTCAACAGCGGTAAGATCCT
TGAGAGTTTTCGCCCCGAAGAACGTTTTCCAATGATGAGCACTTTTAAAGTTCTGCTATGTGGCGCGGTA
TTATCCCGTATTGACGCCGGGCAAGAGCAACTCGGTCGCCGCATACACTATTCTCAGAATGACTTGGTTG
AGTACTCACCAGTCACAGAAAAGCATCTTACGGATGGCATGACAGTAAGAGAATTATGCAGTGCTGCCAT
AACCATGAGTGATAACACTGCGGCCAACTTACTTCTGACAACGATCGGAGGACCGAAGGAGCTAACCGCT
TTTTTGCACAACATGGGGGATCATGTAACTCGCCTTGATCGTTGGGAACCGGAGCTGAATGAAGCCATAC
CAAACGACGAGCGTGACACCACGATGCCTGTAGCAATGGCAACAACGTTGCGCAAACTATTAACTGGCGA
ACTACTTACTCTAGCTTCCCGGCAACAATTAATAGACTGGATGGAGGCGGATAAAGTTGCAGGACCACTT
CTGCGCTCGGCCCTTCCGGCTGGCTGGTTTATTGCTGATAAATCTGGAGCCGGTGAGCGTGGGTCTCGCG
GTATCATTGCAGCACTGGGGCCAGATGGTAAGCCCTCCCGTATCGTAGTTATCTACACGACGGGGAGTCA
GGCAACTATGGATGAACGAAATAGACAGATCGCTGAGATAGGTGCCTCACTGATTAAGCATTGGTAACTG
TCAGACCAAGTTTACTCATATATACTTTAGATTGATTTAAAACTTCATTTTTAATTTAAAAGGATCTAGG
TGAAGATCCTTTTTGATAATCTCATGACCAAAATCCCTTAACGTGAGTTTTCGTTCCACTGAGCGTCAGA
CCCCGTAGAAAAGATCAAAGGATCTTCTTGAGATCCTTTTTTTCTGCGCGTAATCTGCTGCTTGCAAACA
AAAAAACCACCGCTACCAGCGGTGGTTTGTTTGCCGGATCAAGAGCTACCAACTCTTTTTCCGAAGGTAA
CTGGCTTCAGCAGAGCGCAGATACCAAATACTGTTCTTCTAGTGTAGCCGTAGTTAGGCCACCACTTCAA
GAACTCTGTAGCACCGCCTACATACCTCGCTCTGCTAATCCTGTTACCAGTGGCTGCTGCCAGTGGCGAT
AAGTCGTGTCTTACCGGGTTGGACTCAAGACGATAGTTACCGGATAAGGCGCAGCGGTCGGGCTGAACGG
GGGGTTCGTGCACACAGCCCAGCTTGGAGCGAACGACCTACACCGAACTGAGATACCTACAGCGTGAGCT
ATGAGAAAGCGCCACGCTTCCCGAAGGGAGAAAGGCGGACAGGTATCCGGTAAGCGGCAGGGTCGGAACA
GGAGAGCGCACGAGGGAGCTTCCAGGGGGAAACGCCTGGTATCTTTATAGTCCTGTCGGGTTTCGCCACC
TCTGACTTGAGCGTCGATTTTTGTGATGCTCGTCAGGGGGGCGGAGCCTATGGAAAAACGCCAGCAACGC
GGCCTTTTTACGGTTCCTGGCCTTTTGCTGGCCTTTTGCTCACATGTTCTTTCCTGCGTTATCCCCTGAT
TCTGTGGATAACCGTATTACCGCCTTTGAGTGAGCTGATACCGCTCGCCGCAGCCGAACGACCGAGCGCA
GCGAGTCAGTGAGCGAGGAAGCGGAAGAGCGCCCAATACGCAAACCGCCTCTCCCCGCGCGTTGGCCGAT
TCATTAATGCAGCTGGCACGACAGGTTTCCCGACTGGAAAGCGGGCAGTGAGCGCAACGCAATTAATGTG
AGTTAGCTCACTCATTAGGCACCCCAGGCTTTACACTTTATGCTTCCGGCTCGTATGTTGTGTGGAATTG
TGAGCGGATAACAATTTCACACAGGAAACAGCTATGACCATGATTACGCCAAGCGCGCAATTAACCCTCA
CTAAAGGGAACAAAAGCTGGAGCTGCAAGCTTAATGTAGTCTTATGCAATACTCTTGTAGTCTTGCAACA
TGGTAACGATGAGTTAGCAACATGCCTTACAAGGAGAGAAAAAGCACCGTGCATGCCGATTGGTGGAAGT
AAGGTGGTACGATCGTGCCTTATTAGGAAGGCAACAGACGGGTCTGACATGGATTGGACGAACCACTGAA
TTGCCGCATTGCAGAGATATTGTATTTAAGTGCCTAGCTCGATACATAAACGGGTCTCTCTGGTTAGACC
AGATCTGAGCCTGGGAGCTCTCTGGCTAACTAGGGAACCCACTGCTTAAGCCTCAATAAAGCTTGCCTTG
AGTGCTTCAAGTAGTGTGTGCCCGTCTGTTGTGTGACTCTGGTAACTAGAGATCCCTCAGACCCTTTTAG
TCAGTGTGGAAAATCTCTAGCAGTGGCGCCCGAACAGGGACTTGAAAGCGAAAGGGAAACCAGAGGAGCT
CTCTCGACGCAGGACTCGGCTTGCTGAAGCGCGCACGGCAAGAGGCGAGGGGCGGCGACTGGTGAGTACG
CCAAAAATTTTGACTAGCGGAGGCTAGAAGGAGAGAGATGGGTGCGAGAGCGTCAGTATTAAGCGGGGGA
GAATTAGATCGCGATGGGAAAAAATTCGGTTAAGGCCAGGGGGAAAGAAAAAATATAAATTAAAACATAT
AGTATGGGCAAGCAGGGAGCTAGAACGATTCGCAGTTAATCCTGGCCTGTTAGAAACATCAGAAGGCTGT
AGACAAATACTGGGACAGCTACAACCATCCCTTCAGACAGGATCAGAAGAACTTAGATCATTATATAATA
CAGTAGCAACCCTCTATTGTGTGCATCAAAGGATAGAGATAAAAGACACCAAGGAAGCTTTAGACAAGAT
AGAGGAAGAGCAAAACAAAAGTAAGACCACCGCACAGCAAGCGGCCGCTGATCTTCAGACCTGGAGGAGG
AGATATGAGGGACAATTGGAGAAGTGAATTATATAAATATAAAGTAGTAAAAATTGAACCATTAGGAGTA
GCACCCACCAAGGCAAAGAGAAGAGTGGTGCAGAGAGAAAAAAGAGCAGTGGGAATAGGAGCTTTGTTCC
TTGGGTTCTTGGGAGCAGCAGGAAGCACTATGGGCGCAGCGTCAATGACGCTGACGGTACAGGCCAGACA
ATTATTGTCTGGTATAGTGCAGCAGCAGAACAATTTGCTGAGGGCTATTGAGGCGCAACAGCATCTGTTG
CAACTCACAGTCTGGGGCATCAAGCAGCTCCAGGCAAGAATCCTGGCTGTGGAAAGATACCTAAAGGATC
AACAGCTCCTGGGGATTTGGGGTTGCTCTGGAAAACTCATTTGCACCACTGCTGTGCCTTGGAATGCTAG
TTGGAGTAATAAATCTCTGGAACAGATTTGGAATCACACGACCTGGATGGAGTGGGACAGAGAAATTAAC
AATTACACAAGCTTAATACACTCCTTAATTGAAGAATCGCAAAACCAGCAAGAAAAGAATGAACAAGAAT
TATTGGAATTAGATAAATGGGCAAGTTTGTGGAATTGGTTTAACATAACAAATTGGCTGTGGTATATAAA
ATTATTCATAATGATAGTAGGAGGCTTGGTAGGTTTAAGAATAGTTTTTGCTGTACTTTCTATAGTGAAT
AGAGTTAGGCAGGGATATTCACCATTATCGTTTCAGACCCACCTCCCAACCCCGAGGGGACCCAGAGAGG
GCCTATTTCCCATGATTCCTTCATATTTGCATATACGATACAAGGCTGTTAGAGAGATAATTAGAATTAA
TTTGACTGTAAACACAAAGATATTAGTACAAAATACGTGACGTAGAAAGTAATAATTTCTTGGGTAGTTT
GCAGTTTTAAAATTATGTTTTAAAATGGACTATCATATGCTTACCGTAACTTGAAAGTATTTCGATTTCT
TGGCTTTATATATCTTGTGGAAAGGACGAAACACCGGATGACATCAAAAGTCAAGGGTTTTAGAGCTAGA
AATAGCAAGTTAAAATAAGGCTAGTCCGTTATCAACTTGAAAAAGTGGCACCGAGTCGGTGCTTTTTTAA
GCTTGGCGTAACTAGATCTTGAGACAAATGGCAGTATTCATCCACAATTTTAAAAGAAAAGGGGGGATTG
GGGGGTACAGTGCAGGGGAAAGAATAGTAGACATAATAGCAACAGACATACAAACTAAAGAATTACAAAA
ACAAATTACAAAAATTCAAAATTTTCGGGTTTATTACAGGGACAGCAGAGATCCACTTTGGCGCCGGCTC
GAGGGGG
