>Addgene plasmid #75821 | COASY gRNA (BRDN0001147178) | depositor partial sequence | sequence record 143281 | Target Sequence
GATGACATCAAAAGTCAAGG
