>Addgene plasmid #75821 | COASY gRNA (BRDN0001147178) | addgene partial sequence | sequence record 184631 | hU6-F
GTGACGTAGAAAGTAATAATTTCTTGGGTAGTTTGCAGTTTTAAAATTATGTTTTAAAATGGACTATCAT
ATGCTTACCGTAACTTGAAAGTATTTCGATTTCTTGGCTTTATATATCTTGTGGAAAGGACGAAACACCG
GATGACATCAAAAGTCAAGGGTTTTAGAGCTAGAAATAGCAAGTTAAAATAAGGCTAGTCCGTTATCAAC
TTGAAAAAGTGGCACCGAGTCGGTGCTTTTTTAAGCTTGGCGTAACTAGATCTTGAGACAAATGGCAGTA
TTCATCCACAATTTTAAAAGAAAAGGGGGGATTGGGGGGTACAGTGCAGGGGAAAGAATAGTAGACATAA
TAGCAACAGACATACAAACTAAAGAATTACAAAAACAAATTACAAAAATTCAAAATTTTCGGGTTTATTA
CAGGGACAGCAGAGATCCACTTTGGCGCCGGCTCGAGGGGGCCCGGGTGCAAAGATGGATAAAGTTTTAA
ACAGAGAGGAATCTTTGCAGCTAATGGACCTTCTAGGTCTTGAAAGGAGTGGGAATTGGCTCCGGTGCCC
GTCAGTGGGC
